>Addgene plasmid #8408 | p255 pPr-CREM/Ins/CMV-STOP-luc | addgene partial sequence | sequence record 17908 | CRE-R 5'-gcaaacggacagaagcattt-3'
TCCCTGAACATGTCCATCAGGTTCTTGCGAACCTCATCACTCGTTGCATCGACCGGTAATGCAGGCAAAT
TTTGGAATTCTGGTACCGTCAGTAAATTCGCCATGGCCTAGGCGGCCGCTCGAGCTAGCACGCGTAAGAG
CTCGGTACCCGGGGATCCTCTAGAGTCGACCTGTAGGTATCTGGACCTCACTGACAAGGTGCAGAGTAGC
TTCCTGCTTTTTATAGCTGCTTTTCAGGATGATTGGCATGGGCAGTGTCTTGCATCCCAGTTGGCAGTTG
TACACAGACATTGACATTGTGTCATCTAGTATACAAATAGGTTCTTGGAGTACTTTACTAGGCATGGACA
ATGCCCAATGCCTGTCCCATTCTTCAGGCATATTTTTATTTGTGGGCTTTATGTCCCTATTAAGAAAAAG
ACTAAGAACAAGATGCTATCATATTTTCTTAACTGGAATGGTAGATGTTTAAACATGATGACTATTATCC
ATTCCTCCAATCAGATAGATGTTGGTGTAAGAATATAAAGTCTGGTCATTTTTGATCAAGTTTTGAACGC
CATTGAACCTGAACTGTGGATTCATCAGCAATACTGGAGAGGCTAAATGCACTTGTGGAAGCTTCATAGG
GTTATGTTAGCTCAGTTACAGTACCATAAGATACATTGATGAGTTTGGACAAACCACAACTAGAATGCAG
TGAAAAAAATGCTTTATTTGTGAAATTTGTGATGCTATTGCTTTATTTGTAACCATTATAAGCTGCAATA
AACAAGTTAACAACAACAATTGCATTCATTTTATGTTTCAGGTTCAGGGGGAGGTGTGGGAGGTTTTTTA
AAGCAAGTAAAACCTCCACGTACCTTAATATTACTTACTTATCATGGTAGCTTGGGCTGGCGTATACNA
