[The description below was written by a language model from this plasmid's Addgene catalogue record.]
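Description:
p255 pPr-CREM/Ins/CMV-STOP-luc is a mammalian expression plasmid of the Cre/lox type, built on the Clontech pbeta-gal-Basic backbone (about 7.5 kb without insert). It is maintained as a high-copy plasmid in E. coli under ampicillin selection. The record does not list a mammalian selection marker, and no feature table is available, so the exact positions and orientations of the elements cannot be described.

The construct combines both halves of a recombinase-dependent switch in a single vector. One unit places a modified Cre recombinase (CREM) under the probasin promoter, which is generally used to direct prostate-specific, androgen-responsive transcription. The record says only that the Cre is "modified" and does not specify how. The second unit is a CMV-driven luciferase reporter interrupted by a lox-flanked STOP cassette, so luciferase is silent until Cre excises the STOP element. The parent plasmid's name suggests a CMV enhancer/beta-actin promoter arrangement, although the catalogue lists the promoter simply as CMV. Chicken globin insulators sit between the two units, presumably to prevent the strong CMV element from activating the probasin promoter and eroding its specificity. The plasmid was assembled by moving the Pr-CREM/insulator fragment from an earlier construct into the CMV-STOP-luc plasmid, destroying the cloning sites in the process.

The design converts weak but tissue-specific promoter activity into strong reporter expression: limited Cre production in the appropriate cells triggers recombination, after which the strong promoter drives luciferase. It is intended for inducible, tissue-specific amplification of gene expression.
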