Addgene plasmid #8408: p255 pPr-CREM/Ins/CMV-STOP-luc
Purpose: Modified cre expressed from probasin, separated from the Cre-dependent CMV-STOP-luc cassette by insulators.
Depositing lab: Jeffrey Green. Depositing organization: National Cancer Institute (NCI). Publication: A single vector containing modified cre recombinase and LOX recombination sequences for inducible tissue-specific amplification of gene expression. Kaczmarczyk SJ, Green JE. Nucleic Acids Res 2001 Jun 15;29(12):E56-6. 10.1093/nar/29.12.e56 PubMed 11410679.
Backbone
  Vector backbone: pbeta-gal-Basic
  Backbone manufacturer: Clontech
  Backbone size w/o insert (bp): 7500
  Vector type: Mammalian Expression, Cre/Lox
Growth in bacteria
  Bacterial resistance: Ampicillin, 100 μg/mL
  Growth temperature: 37°C
  Growth strain: DH5alpha
  Copy number: High Copy
Gene/Insert
  Gene/Insert name: CREM/insulators/lox/luciferase (alt name: modified Cre/lox)
  Mutation: modified Cre
  Promoter: Probasin, CMV
  Cloning method: Restriction Enzyme; 5′ cloning site EcoRICI (destroyed during cloning); 3′ cloning site DraIII (destroyed during cloning)
  Sequencing primers: 5′ na
Terms and licenses: Academic/Nonprofit Terms; Industry Terms: Not Available to Industry
Depositor comments: Chicken globin insulators between Pr-CREM and CMV-STOP-luc cassettes. Pr-CREM from p240 pPr-CREM/Ins isolated with DraIII and Eco47III and ligated into EcoRICI/DraIII fragment of pCMVe-betaAc-STOP-luc (p231).
How to cite: p255 pPr-CREM/Ins/CMV-STOP-luc was a gift from Jeffrey Green (Addgene plasmid # 8408 ; http://n2t.net/addgene:8408 ; RRID:Addgene_8408)
